>Addgene plasmid #229842 | pCS2-phiC31o (JDW 453) | addgene full sequence | sequence record 457887 | Addgene NGS Result
CGCCATTCTGCCTGGGGACGTCGGAGCAAGCTTGATTTAGGTGACACTATAGAATACAAGCTACTTGTTC
TTTTTGCAGGATCCCATCGATTCGAATTCAAGGATCAACAAGTTTGTACAAAAAAGCAGGCTGCCACCAT
GGATACCTACGCCGGAGCCTACGACAGACAGAGCCGGGAGAGAGAGAACAGCAGCGCCGCCAGCCCCGCC
ACCCAGAGAAGCGCCAACGAGGATAAGGCCGCCGATCTGCAGAGAGAGGTGGAGAGGGACGGCGGCAGAT
TCAGATTTGTGGGCCACTTCAGCGAGGCCCCTGGCACCAGCGCCTTCGGCACCGCCGAGAGACCCGAGTT
CGAGAGAATCCTGAACGAGTGTAGGGCCGGCAGGCTGAACATGATCATCGTGTACGACGTGTCCCGGTTC
AGCAGGCTGAAGGTGATGGACGCCATCCCTATCGTGTCCGAGCTGCTGGCCCTGGGCGTGACCATCGTGT
CCACCCAGGAAGGCGTCTTTAGACAGGGCAACGTGATGGACCTGATCCACCTGATCATGAGGCTGGACGC
CAGCCACAAGGAGAGCAGCCTGAAGAGCGCCAAGATCCTGGACACCAAGAACCTGCAGAGGGAGCTGGGC
GGCTATGTGGGCGGCAAGGCCCCCTACGGCTTCGAGCTGGTGTCCGAGACCAAGGAGATCACCCGGAACG
GCAGGATGGTGAACGTGGTGATCAACAAGCTGGCCCACAGCACCACCCCCCTGACCGGCCCCTTCGAGTT
TGAGCCCGACGTGATCAGGTGGTGGTGGCGGGAGATCAAGACCCACAAGCACCTGCCTTTCAAGCCCGGC
AGCCAGGCCGCCATCCACCCCGGCAGCATCACCGGCCTGTGTAAGAGAATGGACGCCGACGCCGTGCCCA
CCAGAGGCGAGACCATCGGCAAGAAAACCGCCAGCAGCGCCTGGGACCCCGCCACCGTGATGAGAATCCT
GAGGGACCCTAGGATCGCCGGCTTCGCCGCCGAGGTGATCTACAAGAAGAAGCCCGACGGCACCCCCACC
ACCAAGATCGAGGGCTACAGAATCCAGAGAGACCCCATCACCCTGAGACCTGTGGAGCTGGACTGTGGCC
CTATCATCGAGCCTGCCGAGTGGTACGAGCTGCAGGCCTGGCTGGACGGCAGAGGCAGAGGCAAGGGCCT
GAGCAGAGGCCAGGCCATCCTGAGCGCCATGGACAAGCTGTACTGTGAGTGTGGCGCCGTGATGACCAGC
AAGAGAGGCGAGGAGAGCATCAAGGACAGCTACCGGTGCCGGAGAAGAAAGGTGGTGGACCCCAGCGCCC
CTGGCCAGCACGAGGGCACCTGTAATGTGAGCATGGCCGCCCTGGACAAGTTCGTGGCCGAGCGGATCTT
CAACAAGATCCGGCACGCCGAGGGCGACGAGGAGACCCTGGCCCTGCTGTGGGAGGCCGCCAGAAGATTC
GGCAAGCTGACCGAGGCCCCCGAGAAGAGCGGCGAGAGGGCCAACCTGGTGGCCGAGAGAGCCGACGCCC
TGAACGCCCTGGAGGAGCTGTACGAGGACAGAGCCGCCGGAGCCTATGACGGCCCTGTGGGCAGGAAGCA
CTTCAGAAAGCAGCAGGCCGCCCTGACCCTGAGACAGCAGGGCGCCGAGGAAAGACTGGCCGAGCTGGAG
GCCGCCGAGGCCCCTAAGCTGCCCCTGGATCAGTGGTTCCCCGAGGATGCCGACGCCGACCCCACCGGCC
CCAAGTCCTGGTGGGGCAGAGCCAGCGTGGACGACAAGAGGGTGTTCGTGGGCCTGTTCGTGGATAAGAT
CGTGGTGACCAAGAGCACCACCGGCAGGGGCCAGGGCACCCCCATCGAGAAGAGAGCCAGCATCACCTGG
GCCAAGCCTCCCACCGACGACGACGAGGATGACGCCCAGGACGGCACCGAGGACGTGGCCGCCCCTAAGA
AAAAGCGGAAAGTGTGAACCCAGCTTTCTTGTACAAAGTGGTTGATCCTCTCGAGCCTCTAGAACTATAG
TGAGTCGTATTACGTAGATCCAGACATGATAAGATACATTGATGAGTTTGGACAAACCACAACTAGAATG
CAGTGAAAAAAATGCTTTATTTGTGAAATTTGTGATGCTATTGCTTTATTTGTAACCATTATAAGCTGCA
ATAAACAAGTTAACAACAACAATTGCATTCATTTTATGTTTCAGGTTCAGGGGGAGGTGTGGGAGGTTTT
TTAATTCGCGGCCGCGGCGCCAATGCATTGGGCCCGGTACCCAGCTTTTGTTCCCTTTAGTGAGGGTTAA
TTGCGCGCTTGGCGTAATCATGGTCATAGCTGTTTCCTGTGTGAAATTGTTATCCGCTCACAATTCCACA
CAACATACGAGCCGGGAGCATAAAGTGTAAAGCCTGGGGTGCCTAATGAGTGAGCTAACTCACATTAATT
GCGTTGCGCTCACTGCCCGCTTTCCAGTCGGGAAACCTGTCGTGCCAGCTGCATTAATGAATCGGCCAAC
GCGCGGGGAGAGGCGGTTTGCGTATTGGGCGCTCTTCCGCTTCCTCGCTCACTGACTCGCTGCGCTCGGT
CGTTCGGCTGCGGCGAGCGGTATCAGCTCACTCAAAGGCGGTAATACGGTTATCCACAGAATCAGGGGAT
AACGCAGGAAAGAACATGTGAGCAAAAGGCCAGCAAAAGGCCAGGAACCGTAAAAAGGCCGCGTTGCTGG
CGTTTTTCCATAGGCTCCGCCCCCCTGACGAGCATCACAAAAATCGACGCTCAAGTCAGAGGTGGCGAAA
CCCGACAGGACTATAAAGATACCAGGCGTTTCCCCCTGGAAGCTCCCTCGTGCGCTCTCCTGTTCCGACC
CTGCCGCTTACCGGATACCTGTCCGCCTTTCTCCCTTCGGGAAGCGTGGCGCTTTCTCATAGCTCACGCT
GTAGGTATCTCAGTTCGGTGTAGGTCGTTCGCTCCAAGCTGGGCTGTGTGCACGAACCCCCCGTTCAGCC
CGACCGCTGCGCCTTATCCGGTAACTATCGTCTTGAGTCCAACCCGGTAAGACACGACTTATCGCCACTG
GCAGCAGCCACTGGTAACAGGATTAGCAGAGCGAGGTATGTAGGCGGTGCTACAGAGTTCTTGAAGTGGT
GGCCTAACTACGGCTACACTAGAAGAACAGTATTTGGTATCTGCGCTCTGCTGAAGCCAGTTACCTTCGG
AAAAAGAGTTGGTAGCTCTTGATCCGGCAAACAAACCACCGCTGGTAGCGGTGGTTTTTTTGTTTGCAAG
CAGCAGATTACGCGCAGAAAAAAAGGATCTCAAGAAGATCCTTTGATCTTTTCTACGGGGTCTGACGCTC
AGTGGAACGAAAACTCACGTTAAGGGATTTTGGTCATGAGATTATCAAAAAGGATCTTCACCTAGATCCT
TTTAAATTAAAAATGAAGTTTTAAATCAATCTAAAGTATATATGAGTAAACTTGGTCTGACAGTTACCAA
TGCTTAATCAGTGAGGCACCTATCTCAGCGATCTGTCTATTTCGTTCATCCATAGTTGCCTGACTCCCCG
TCGTGTAGATAACTACGATACGGGAGGGCTTACCATCTGGCCCCAGTGCTGCAATGATACCGCGAGACCC
ACGCTCACCGGCTCCAGATTTATCAGCAATAAACCAGCCAGCCGGAAGGGCCGAGCGCAGAAGTGGTCCT
GCAACTTTATCCGCCTCCATCCAGTCTATTAATTGTTGCCGGGAAGCTAGAGTAAGTAGTTCGCCAGTTA
ATAGTTTGCGCAACGTTGTTGCCATTGCTACAGGCATCGTGGTGTCACGCTCGTCGTTTGGTATGGCTTC
ATTCAGCTCCGGTTCCCAACGATCAAGGCGAGTTACATGATCCCCCATGTTGTGCAAAAAAGCGGTTAGC
TCCTTCGGTCCTCCGATCGTTGTCAGAAGTAAGTTGGCCGCAGTGTTATCACTCATGGTTATGGCAGCAC
TGCATAATTCTCTTACTGTCATGCCATCCGTAAGATGCTTTTCTGTGACTGGTGAGTACTCAACCAAGTC
ATTCTGAGAATAGTGTATGCGGCGACCGAGTTGCTCTTGCCCGGCGTCAATACGGGATAATACCGCGCCA
CATAGCAGAACTTTAAAAGTGCTCATCATTGGAAAACGTTCTTCGGGGCGAAAACTCTCAAGGATCTTAC
CGCTGTTGAGATCCAGTTCGATGTAACCCACTCGTGCACCCAACTGATCTTCAGCATCTTTTACTTTCAC
CAGCGTTTCTGGGTGAGCAAAAACAGGAAGGCAAAATGCCGCAAAAAAGGGAATAAGGGCGACACGGAAA
TGTTGAATACTCATACTCTTCCTTTTTCAATATTATTGAAGCATTTATCAGGGTTATTGTCTCATGAGCG
GATACATATTTGAATGTATTTAGAAAAATAAACAAATAGGGGTTCCGCGCACATTTCCCCGAAAAGTGCC
ACCTAAATTGTAAGCGTTAATATTTTGTTAAAATTCGCGTTAAATTTTTGTTAAATCAGCTCATTTTTTA
ACCAATAGGCCGAAATCGGCAAAATCCCTTATAAATCAAAAGAATAGACCGAGATAGGGT
[37 nt withheld, positions 4611-4647]
AAAGAACGTGGACTCCAACGTCAAAGG
[49 nt withheld, positions 4675-4723]
T
[91 nt withheld, positions 4725-4815]
G
[124 nt withheld, positions 4817-4940]
CCCATTCGCCATTCAGGCTGCGCAACTGTTGGGAAGGGCGATCGGTGCGGGCCTCTTCGCTATTACGCCA
GTCGACCGCCAATTCAATATGGCGTATATGGACTCATGCCAATTCAATATGGTGGATCTGGACCTGTGCC
AATTCAATATGGCGTATATGGACTCGTGCCAATTCAATATGGTGGATCTGGACCCCAGCCAATTCAATAT
GGCGGACTTGGCACCATGCCAATTCAATATGGCGGACCTGGCACTGTGCCAACTGGGGAGGGGTCTACTT
GGCACGGTGCCAAGTTTGAGGAGGGGTCTTGGCCCTGTGCCAAGTCCGCCATATTGAATTGGCATGGTGC
CAATAATGGCGGCCATATTGGCTATATGCCAGGATCAATATATAGGCAATATCCAATATGGCCCTATGCC
AATATGGCTATTGGCCAGGTTCAATACTATGTATTGGCCCTATGCCATATAGTATTCCATATATGGGTTT
TCCTATTGACGTAGATAGCCCCTCCCAATGGGCGGTCCCATATACCATATATGGGGCTTCCTAATACCGC
CCATAGCCACTCCCCCATTGACGTCAATGGTCTCTATATATGGTCTTTCCTATTGACGTCATATGGGCGG
TCCTATTGACGTATATGGCGCCTCCCCCATTGACGTCAATTACGGTAAATGGCCCGCCTGGCTCAATGCC
CATTGACGTCAATAGGACCACCCACCATTGACGTCAATGGGATGGCTCATTGCCCATTCATATCCGTTCT
CACGCCCCCTATTGACGTCAATGACGGTAAATGGCCCACTTGGCAGTACATCAATATCTATTAATAGTAA
CTTGGCAAGTACATTACTATTGGAAGTACGCCAGGGTACATTGGCAGTACTCCCATTGACGTCAATGGCG
GTAAATGGCCCGCGATGGCTGCCAAGTACATCCCCATTGACGTCAATGGGGAGGGGCAATGACGCAAATG
GGCGTTCCATTGACGTAAATGGGCGGTAGGCGTGCCTAATGGGAGGTCTATATAAGCAATGCTCGTTTAG
GGAAC
Features (pLannotate 1.2.2; 16 found; start..end, strand, type, name):
     35..53      +  promoter       SP6 promoter: promoter for bacteriophage SP6 RNA polymerase
    108..132     +  protein_bind   attB1: mutant version of attB; recombination site for the Gateway® BP reaction BP Clonase™
   1978..2002    -  protein_bind   attB2: mutant version of attB; recombination site for the Gateway® BP reaction BP Clonase™
   2025..2042    -  promoter       T7 promoter (fragment): promoter for bacteriophage T7 RNA polymerase
   2047..2181    -  polyA_signal   SV40 poly(A) signal: SV40 polyadenylation signal
   2294..2312    -  promoter       T3 promoter: promoter for bacteriophage T3 RNA polymerase
   2357..2373    -  protein_bind   lac operator: The lac repressor binds to the lac operator to inhibit transcription in E. coli. This inhibition can be relieved by adding lactose or isopropyl-β-D-thiogalactopyranoside (IPTG). lac repressor encoded by lacI
   2381..2411    -  promoter       lac promoter: promoter for the E. coli lac operon
   2426..2447    -  protein_bind   CAP binding site: CAP binding activates transcription in the presence of cAMP. E. coli catabolite activator protein
   2460..2552    -  CDS            lacI (fragment): lac repressor; lacI; The lac repressor binds to the lac operator to inhibit transcription in E. coli. This inhibition can be relieved by adding lactose or isopropyl-β-D-thiogalactopyranoside (IPTG).
   2735..3323    -  rep_origin     ori: high-copy-number ColE1/pMB1/pBR322/pUC origin of replication
   3494..4354    -  CDS            AmpR: β-lactamase; bla; confers resistance to ampicillin, carbenicillin, and related antibiotics
   4355..4459    -  promoter       AmpR promoter: bla
   4512..4940    -  rep_origin     f1 ori (sequence partly withheld): f1 bacteriophage origin of replication; arrow indicates direction of (+) strand synthesis
   4945..5011    -  CDS            lacZα (fragment): LacZα fragment of β-galactosidase; lacZ fragment
   5018..5995    +  promoter       CMV IE94 promoter: enhancer/promoter region of simian cytomegalovirus major immediate early transcription unit IE94
