[The description below was written by a language model from this plasmid's Addgene catalogue record and pLannotate feature annotations shown in this document.]
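Description:
pCS2-phiC31o (JDW 453) is a mammalian expression plasmid of about 6 kb built on the pCS2-DEST backbone, carrying a synthetic, codon-optimized open reading frame for the phiC31 integrase (PhiC31o). It is maintained in E. coli as a high-copy plasmid through a ColE1/pUC-type origin and selected with ampicillin via the β-lactamase gene. An f1 phage origin is also present, along with small remnants of lacZα, lacI and the lac promoter/operator region inherited from the parent cloning vector.

The insert was introduced by Gateway recombination and sits between attB1 and attB2 sites. The annotation software did not call a feature for the roughly 1.8 kb between these sites, which is where the recombinase coding sequence would lie. Expression is driven by the simian cytomegalovirus IE94 enhancer/promoter, which on the circular map lies immediately upstream of an SP6 promoter and the attB1 site. Transcripts are terminated by the SV40 polyadenylation signal downstream of attB2. In pCS2-type vectors, the SP6 promoter allows in vitro synthesis of sense mRNA from the same plasmid, and the T7 (fragment) and T3 promoters flank the 3' region in the opposite orientation.

PhiC31 integrase is a serine recombinase that catalyses unidirectional recombination between its own attP and attB sites, which are distinct from the Gateway att sites here. This plasmid therefore serves as a source of recombinase for site-specific integration or cassette manipulation. It was deposited as part of a Gateway-based multisite cloning toolbox intended for vertebrate model systems. The record does not specify particular target constructs or any tags or localization signals on the enzyme.
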