Addgene plasmid #229842: pCS2-phiC31o (JDW 453)
Purpose: A CMV-driven Phi31 recombinase.
Depositing lab: Joshua Wythe. Depositing organization: University of Virginia. Publication: Multisite Assembly of Gateway Induced Clones (MAGIC): a flexible cloning toolbox with diverse applications in vertebrate model systems. Gillespie W, Zhang Y, Ruiz OE, Cerda J, Ortiz-Guzman J, Turner WD, Largoza G, Sherman M, Mosser LE, Fujimoto E, Chien CB, Kwan KM, Arenkiel BR, Devine WP, Wythe JD. bioRxiv [Preprint]. 2024 Jul 13:2024.07.13.603267. doi: 10.1101/2024.07.13.603267. PubMed 39026881.
Backbone
  Vector backbone: pCS2-DEST
  Vector type: Mammalian Expression
Growth in bacteria
  Bacterial resistance: Ampicillin, 100 μg/mL
  Growth temperature: 37°C
  Growth strain: DH5alpha
  Copy number: High Copy
Gene/Insert
  Gene/Insert name: phiC31 codon optimized, PhiC31o
  Species: Synthetic
  Cloning method: Gateway Cloning
Terms and licenses: Academic/Nonprofit Terms; Industry Terms: Not Available to Industry
Depositor comments: Please visit https://doi.org/10.1101/2024.07.13.603267 for bioRxiv preprint.
How to cite: pCS2-phiC31o (JDW 453) was a gift from Joshua Wythe (Addgene plasmid # 229842 ; http://n2t.net/addgene:229842 ; RRID:Addgene_229842)
